>Addgene plasmid #144874 | TFORF3398 | addgene full sequence | sequence record 404438 | Addgene NGS Result
TTAATGTAGTCTTATGCAATACTCTTGTAGTCTTGCAACATGGTAACGATGAGTTAGCAACATGCCTTAC
AAGGAGAGAAAAAGCACCGTGCATGCCGATTGGTGGAAGTAAGGTGGTACGATCGTGCCTTATTAGGAAG
GCAACAGACGGGTCTGACATGGATTGGACGAACCACTGAATTGCCGCATTGCAGAGATATTGTATTTAAG
TGCCTAGCTCGATACATAAACGGGTCTCTCTGGTTAGACCAGATCTGAGCCTGGGAGCTCTCTGGCTAAC
TAGGGAACCCACTGCTTAAGCCTCAATAAAGCTTGCCTTGAGTGCTTCAAGTAGTGTGTGCCCGTCTGTT
GTGTGACTCTGGTAACTAGAGATCCCTCAGACCCTTTTAGTCAGTGTGGAAAATCTCTAGCAGTGGCGCC
CGAACAGGGACTTGAAAGCGAAAGGGAAACCAGAGGAGCTCTCTCGACGCAGGACTCGGCTTGCTGAAGC
GCGCACGGCAAGAGGCGAGGGGCGGCGACTGGTGAGTACGCCAAAAATTTTGACTAGCGGAGGCTAGAAG
GAGAGAGATGGGTGCGAGAGCGTCAGTATTAAGCGGGGGAGAATTAGATCGCGATGGGAAAAAATTCGGT
TAAGGCCAGGGGGAAAGAAAAAATATAAATTAAAACATATAGTATGGGCAAGCAGGGAGCTAGAACGATT
CGCAGTTAATCCTGGCCTGTTAGAAACATCAGAAGGCTGTAGACAAATACTGGGACAGCTACAACCATCC
CTTCAGACAGGATCAGAAGAACTTAGATCATTATATAATACAGTAGCAACCCTCTATTGTGTGCATCAAA
GGATAGAGATAAAAGACACCAAGGAAGCTTTAGACAAGATAGAGGAAGAGCAAAACAAAAGTAAGACCAC
CGCACAGCAAGCGGCCGCTGATCTTCAGACCTGGAGGAGGAGATATGAGGGACAATTGGAGAAGTGAATT
ATATAAATATAAAGTAGTAAAAATTGAACCATTAGGAGTAGCACCCACCAAGGCAAAGAGAAGAGTGGTG
CAGAGAGAAAAAAGAGCAGTGGGAATAGGAGCTTTGTTCCTTGGGTTCTTGGGAGCAGCAGGAAGCACTA
TGGGCGCAGCGTCAATGACGCTGACGGTACAGGCCAGACAATTATTGTCTGGTATAGTGCAGCAGCAGAA
CAATTTGCTGAGGGCTATTGAGGCGCAACAGCATCTGTTGCAACTCACAGTCTGGGGCATCAAGCAGCTC
CAGGCAAGAATCCTGGCTGTGGAAAGATACCTAAAGGATCAACAGCTCCTGGGGATTTGGGGTTGCTCTG
GAAAACTCATTTGCACCACTGCTGTGCCTTGGAATGCTAGTTGGAGTAATAAATCTCTGGAACAGATTTG
GAATCACACGACCTGGATGGAGTGGGACAGAGAAATTAACAATTACACAAGCTTAATACACTCCTTAATT
GAAGAATCGCAAAACCAGCAAGAAAAGAATGAACAAGAATTATTGGAATTAGATAAATGGGCAAGTTTGT
GGAATTGGTTTAACATAACAAATTGGCTGTGGTATATAAAATTATTCATAATGATAGTAGGAGGCTTGGT
AGGTTTAAGAATAGTTTTTGCTGTACTTTCTATAGTGAATAGAGTTAGGCAGGGATATTCACCATTATCG
TTTCAGACCCACCTCCCAACCCCGAGGGGACCCATGCATTGCATCTCAATTAGTCAGCAACCAGGTGTGG
AAAGTCCCCAGGCTCCCCAGCAGGCAGAAGTATGCAAAGCATGCGTCTCAATTAGTCAGCAACCATAGTC
CCGCCCCTAACTCCGCCCATCCCGCCCCTAACTCCGCCCAGTTCCGCCCATTCTCCGCCCCATGGCTGAC
TAATTTTTTTTATTTATGCAGAGGCCGAGGCCGCCTCGGCCTCTGAGCTATTCCAGAAGTAGTGAGGAGG
CTTTTTTGGAGGCCTAGGCTTTTGCAAAAAGCTTTCTAGAGGTACCACCGGAGCTTACCATGACCGAGTA
CAAGCCCACGGTGCGCCTCGCCACCCGCGACGACGTCCCCAGGGCCGTACGCACCCTCGCCGCCGCGTTC
GCCGACTACCCCGCCACGCGCCACACCGTCGATCCGGACCGCCACATCGAGCGGGTCACCGAGCTGCAAG
AACTCTTCCTCACGCGCGTCGGGCTCGACATCGGCAAGGTGTGGGTCGCGGACGACGGCGCCGCCGTGGC
GGTCTGGACCACGCCGGAGAGCGTCGAAGCGGGGGCGGTGTTCGCCGAGATCGGCCCGCGCATGGCCGAG
TTGAGCGGTTCCCGGCTGGCCGCGCAGCAACAGATGGAAGGCCTCCTGGCGCCGCACCGGCCCAAGGAGC
CCGCGTGGTTCCTGGCCACCGTCGGCGTCTCGCCCGACCACCAGGGCAAGGGTCTGGGCAGCGCCGTCGT
GCTCCCCGGAGTGGAGGCGGCCGAGCGCGCCGGGGTGCCCGCCTTCCTGGAGACCTCCGCGCCCCGCAAC
CTCCCCTTCTACGAGCGGCTCGGCTTCACCGTCACCGCCGACGTCGAGGTGCCCGAAGGACCGCGCACCT
GGTGCATGACCCGCAAGCCCGGTGCCAGTTAACGAATTCTAGATCTTGAGACAAATGGCAGTATTCATCC
ACAATTTTAAAAGAAAAGGGGGGATTGGGGGGTACAGTGCAGGGGAAAGAATAGTAGACATAATAGCAAC
AGACATACAAACTAAAGAATTACAAAAACAAATTACAAAAATTCAAAATTTTCGGGTTTATTACAGGGAC
AGCAGAGATCCACTTTGGCGCCGGCTCGAGGCCTGCAGGTGCAAAGATGGATAAAGTTTTAAACAGAGAG
GAATCTTTGCAGCTAATGGACCTTCTAGGTCTTGAAAGGAGTGGGAATTGGCTCCGGTGCCCGTCAGTGG
GCAGAGCGCACATCGCCCACAGTCCCCGAGAAGTTGGGGGGAGGGGTCGGCAATTGAACCGGTGCCTAGA
GAAGGTGGCGCGGGGTAAACTGGGAAAGTGATGTCGTGTACTGGCTCCGCCTTTTTCCCGAGGGTGGGGG
AGAACCGTATATAAGTGCAGTAGTCGCCGTGAACGTTCTTTTTCGCAACGGGTTTGCCGCCAGAACACAG
GTAAGTGCCGTGTGTGGTTCCCGCGGGCCTGGCCTCTTTACGGGTTATGGCCCTTGCGTGCCTTGAATTA
CTTCCACCTGGCTGCAGTACGTGATTCTTGATCCCGAGCTTCGGGTTGGAAGTGGGTGGGAGAGTTCGAG
GCCTTGCGCTTAAGGAGCCCCTTCGCCTCGTGCTTGAGTTGAGGCCTGGCCTGGGCGCTGGGGCCGCCGC
GTGCGAATCTGGTGGCACCTTCGCGCCTGTCTCGCTGCTTTCGATAAGTCTCTAGCCATTTAAAATTTTT
GATGACCTGCTGCGACGCTTTTTTTCTGGCAAGATAGTCTTGTAAATGCGGGCCAAGATCTGCACACTGG
TATTTCGGTTTTTGGGGCCGCGGGCGGCGACGGGGCCCGTGCGTCCCAGCGCACATGTTCGGCGAGGCGG
GGCCTGCGAGCGCGGCCACCGAGAATCGGACGGGGGTAGTCTCAAGCTGGCCGGCCTGCTCTGGTGCCTG
GCCTCGCGCCGCCGTGTATCGCCCCGCCCTGGGCGGCAAGGCTGGCCCGGTCGGCACCAGTTGCGTGAGC
GGAAAGATGGCCGCTTCCCGGCCCTGCTGCAGGGAGCTCAAAATGGAGGACGCGGCGCTCGGGAGAGCGG
GCGGGTGAGTCACCCACACAAAGGAAAAGGGCCTTTCCGTCCTCAGCCGTCGCTTCATGTGACTCCACGG
AGTACCGGGCGCCGTCCAGGCACCTCGATTAGTTCTCGAGCTTTTGGAGTACGTCGTCTTTAGGTTGGGG
GGAGGGGTTTTATGCGATGGAGTTTCCCCACACTGAGTGGGTGGAGACTGAAGTTAGGCCAGCTTGGCAC
TTGATGTAATTCTCCTTGGAATTTGCCCTTTTTGAGTTTGGATCTTGGTTCATTCTCAAGCCTCAGACAG
TGGTTCAAAGTTTTTTTCTTCCATTTCAGGTGTCGTGAGGCTAGCATCGATTGATCAACAAGTTTGTACA
AAAAAGTTGGCATGGAGAAAATGTCCCGACCGCTCCCCCTGAATCCCACCTTTATCCCGCCTCCCTACGG
CGTGCTCAGGTCCCTGCTGGAGAACCCGCTGAAGCTCCCCCTTCACCACGAAGACGCATTTAGTAAAGAT
AAAGACAAGGAAAAGAAGCTGGATGATGAGAGTAACAGCCCGACGGTCCCCCAGTCGGCATTCCTGGGGC
CTACCTTATGGGACAAAACCCTTCCCTATGACGGAGATACTTTCCAGTTGGAATACATGGACCTGGAGGA
GTTTTTGTCAGAAAATGGCATTCCCCCCAGCCCATCTCAGCATGACCACAGCCCTCACCCTCCTGGGCTG
CAGCCAGCTTCCTCGGCTGCCCCCTCGGTCATGGACCTCAGCAGCCGGGCCTCTGCACCCCTTCACCCTG
GCATCCCATCTCCGAACTGTATGCAGAGCCCCATCAGACCAGGTCAGCTGTTGCCAGCAAACCGCAATAC
ACCAAGTCCCATTGATCCTGACACCATCCAGGTCCCAGTGGGTTATGAGCCAGACCCAGCAGATCTTGCC
CTTTCCAGCATCCCTGGCCAGGAAATGTTTGACCCTCGCAAACGCAAGTTCTCTGAGGAAGAACTGAAGC
CACAGCCCATGATCAAGAAAGCTCGCAAAGTCTTCATCCCTGATGACCTGAAGGATGACAAGTACTGGGC
AAGGCGCAGAAAGAACAACATGGCAGCCAAGCGCTCCCGCGACGCCCGGAGGCTGAAAGAGAACCAGATC
GCCATCCGGGCCTCGTTCCTGGAGAAGGAGAACTCGGCCCTCCGCCAGGAGGTGGCTGACTTGAGGAAGG
AGCTGGGCAAATGCAAGAACATACTTGCCAAGTATGAGGCCAGGCACGGGCCCCTGTACCCAACTTTCTT
GTACAAAGTGGTTGATATCGGTAAGCCTATCCCTAACCCTCTCCTCGGTCTCGATTCTACGTAGTAATGA
ACTAGTCCGTAACTTGAAAGTATTTCGATTTCTTGGCTTTATATATCTTGTGGAAAGGACGATCCCAAGG
AGTGGAAGACATATGGACGCGTTAAGTCGACAATCAACCTCTGGATTACAAAATTTGTGAAAGATTGACT
GGTATTCTTAACTATGTTGCTCCTTTTACGCTATGTGGATACGCTGCTTTAATGCCTTTGTATCATGCTA
TTGCTTCCCGTATGGCTTTCATTTTCTCCTCCTTGTATAAATCCTGGTTGCTGTCTCTTTATGAGGAGTT
GTGGCCCGTTGTCAGGCAACGTGGCGTGGTGTGCACTGTGTTTGCTGACGCAACCCCCACTGGTTGGGGC
ATTGCCACCACCTGTCAGCTCCTTTCCGGGACTTTCGCTTTCCCCCTCCCTATTGCCACGGCGGAACTCA
TCGCCGCCTGCCTTGCCCGCTGCTGGACAGGGGCTCGGCTGTTGGGCACTGACAATTCCGTGGTGTTGTC
GGGGAAATCATCGTCCTTTCCTTGGCTGCTCGCCTGTGTTGCCACCTGGATTCTGCGCGGGACGTCCTTC
TGCTACGTCCCTTCGGCCCTCAATCCAGCGGACCTTCCTTCCCGCGGCCTGCTGCCGGCTCTGCGGCCTC
TTCCGCGTCTTCGCCTTCGCCCTCAGACGAGTCGGATCTCCCTTTGGGCCGCCTCCCCGCGTCGACTTTA
AGACCAATGACTTACAAGGCAGCTGTAGATCTTAGCCACTTTTTAAAAGAAAAGGGGGGACTGGAAGGGC
TAATTCACTCCCAACGAAGACAAGATCTGCTTTTTGCTTGTACTGGGTCTCTCTGGTTAGACCAGATCTG
AGCCTGGGAGCTCTCTGGCTAACTAGGGAACCCACTGCTTAAGCCTCAATAAAGCTTGCCTTGAGTGCTT
CAAGTAGTGTGTGCCCGTCTGTTGTGTGACTCTGGTAACTAGAGATCCCTCAGACCCTTTTAGTCAGTGT
GGAAAATCTCTAGCAGTACGTATAGTAGTTCATGTCATCTTATTATTCAGTATTTATAACTTGCAAAGAA
ATGAATATCAGAGAGTGAGAGGAACTTGTTTATTGCAGCTTATAATGGTTACAAATAAAGCAATAGCATC
ACAAATTTCACAAATAAAGCATTTTTTTCACTGCATTCTAGTTGTGGTTTGTCCAAACTCATCAATGTAT
CTTATCATGTCTGGCTCTAGCTATCCCGCCCCTAACTCCGCCCATCCCGCCCCTAACTCCGCCCAGTTCC
GCCCATTCTCCGCCCCATGGCTGACTAATTTTTTTTATTTATGCAGAGGCCGAGGCCGCCTCGGCCTCTG
AGCTATTCCAGAAGTAGTGAGGAGGCTTTTTTGGAGGCCTAGGGACGTACCCAATTCGCCCTATAGTGAG
TCGTATTACGCGCGCTCACTGGCCGTCGTTTTACAACGTCGTGACTGGGAAAACCCTGGCGTTACCCAAC
TTAATCGCCTTGCAGCACATCCCCCTTTCGCCAGCTGGCGTAATAGCGAAGAGGCCCGCACCGATCGCCC
TTCCCAACAGTTGCGCAGCCTGAATGGCGAATGGG
[124 nt withheld, positions 6686-6809]
C
[91 nt withheld, positions 6811-6901]
A
[49 nt withheld, positions 6903-6951]
CCTTTGACGTTGGAGTCCACGTTCTTT
[37 nt withheld, positions 6979-7015]
ACCCTATCTCGGTCTATTCTTTTGATTTATAAGGGATTTTGCCGATTTCGGCCTATTGGTTAAAAAATGA
GCTGATTTAACAAAAATTTAACGCGAATTTTAACAAAATATTAACGCTTACAATTTAGGTGGCACTTTTC
GGGGAAATGTGCGCGGAACCCCTATTTGTTTATTTTTCTAAATACATTCAAATATGTATCCGCTCATGAG
ACAATAACCCTGATAAATGCTTCAATAATATTGAAAAAGGAAGAGTATGAGTATTCAACATTTCCGTGTC
GCCCTTATTCCCTTTTTTGCGGCATTTTGCCTTCCTGTTTTTGCTCACCCAGAAACGCTGGTGAAAGTAA
AAGATGCTGAAGATCAGTTGGGTGCACGAGTGGGTTACATCGAACTGGATCTCAACAGCGGTAAGATCCT
TGAGAGTTTTCGCCCCGAAGAACGTTTTCCAATGATGAGCACTTTTAAAGTTCTGCTATGTGGCGCGGTA
TTATCCCGTATTGACGCCGGGCAAGAGCAACTCGGTCGCCGCATACACTATTCTCAGAATGACTTGGTTG
AGTACTCACCAGTCACAGAAAAGCATCTTACGGATGGCATGACAGTAAGAGAATTATGCAGTGCTGCCAT
AACCATGAGTGATAACACTGCGGCCAACTTACTTCTGACAACGATCGGAGGACCGAAGGAGCTAACCGCT
TTTTTGCACAACATGGGGGATCATGTAACTCGCCTTGATCGTTGGGAACCGGAGCTGAATGAAGCCATAC
CAAACGACGAGCGTGACACCACGATGCCTGTAGCAATGGCAACAACGTTGCGCAAACTATTAACTGGCGA
ACTACTTACTCTAGCTTCCCGGCAACAATTAATAGACTGGATGGAGGCGGATAAAGTTGCAGGACCACTT
CTGCGCTCGGCCCTTCCGGCTGGCTGGTTTATTGCTGATAAATCTGGAGCCGGTGAGCGTGGGTCTCGCG
GTATCATTGCAGCACTGGGGCCAGATGGTAAGCCCTCCCGTATCGTAGTTATCTACACGACGGGGAGTCA
GGCAACTATGGATGAACGAAATAGACAGATCGCTGAGATAGGTGCCTCACTGATTAAGCATTGGTAACTG
TCAGACCAAGTTTACTCATATATACTTTAGATTGATTTAAAACTTCATTTTTAATTTAAAAGGATCTAGG
TGAAGATCCTTTTTGATAATCTCATGACCAAAATCCCTTAACGTGAGTTTTCGTTCCACTGAGCGTCAGA
CCCCGTAGAAAAGATCAAAGGATCTTCTTGAGATCCTTTTTTTCTGCGCGTAATCTGCTGCTTGCAAACA
AAAAAACCACCGCTACCAGCGGTGGTTTGTTTGCCGGATCAAGAGCTACCAACTCTTTTTCCGAAGGTAA
CTGGCTTCAGCAGAGCGCAGATACCAAATACTGTTCTTCTAGTGTAGCCGTAGTTAGGCCACCACTTCAA
GAACTCTGTAGCACCGCCTACATACCTCGCTCTGCTAATCCTGTTACCAGTGGCTGCTGCCAGTGGCGAT
AAGTCGTGTCTTACCGGGTTGGACTCAAGACGATAGTTACCGGATAAGGCGCAGCGGTCGGGCTGAACGG
GGGGTTCGTGCACACAGCCCAGCTTGGAGCGAACGACCTACACCGAACTGAGATACCTACAGCGTGAGCT
ATGAGAAAGCGCCACGCTTCCCGAAGGGAGAAAGGCGGACAGGTATCCGGTAAGCGGCAGGGTCGGAACA
GGAGAGCGCACGAGGGAGCTTCCAGGGGGAAACGCCTGGTATCTTTATAGTCCTGTCGGGTTTCGCCACC
TCTGACTTGAGCGTCGATTTTTGTGATGCTCGTCAGGGGGGCGGAGCCTATGGAAAAACGCCAGCAACGC
GGCCTTTTTACGGTTCCTGGCCTTTTGCTGGCCTTTTGCTCACATGTTCTTTCCTGCGTTATCCCCTGAT
TCTGTGGATAACCGTATTACCGCCTTTGAGTGAGCTGATACCGCTCGCCGCAGCCGAACGACCGAGCGCA
GCGAGTCAGTGAGCGAGGAAGCGGAAGAGCGCCCAATACGCAAACCGCCTCTCCCCGCGCGTTGGCCGAT
TCATTAATGCAGCTGGCACGACAGGTTTCCCGACTGGAAAGCGGGCAGTGAGCGCAACGCAATTAATGTG
AGTTAGCTCACTCATTAGGCACCCCAGGCTTTACACTTTATGCTTCCGGCTCGTATGTTGTGTGGAATTG
TGAGCGGATAACAATTTCACACAGGAAACAGCTATGACCATGATTACGCCAAGCGCGCAATTAACCCTCA
CTAAAGGGAACAAAAGCTGGAGCTGCAAGC
Features (pLannotate 1.2.2; 34 found; start..end, strand, type, name):
      5..231     +  promoter       RSV promoter: Rous sarcoma virus enhancer/promoter
    232..412     +  LTR            5' LTR (truncated): truncated 5' long terminal repeat (LTR) from HIV-1
    459..584     +  misc_feature   HIV-1 Ψ: packaging signal of human immunodeficiency virus type 1
    568..931     +  CDS            HIV-1 gag (fragment): gag protein from human immunodeficiency virus 1; gag
   1077..1310    +  misc_feature   RRE: The Rev response element (RRE) of HIV-1 allows for Rev-dependent mRNA export from the nucleus to the cytoplasm.
   1687..1713    +  CDS            Rev (fragment): human immunodeficiency virus 1 (HIV-1) Rev protein; rev; enhances nuclear export of unspliced and incompletely spliced viral mRNAs
   1720..1743    +  promoter       SV40 promoter (fragment): SV40 early promoter
   1744..1815    +  promoter       SV40 promoter (fragment): SV40 enhancer and early promoter
   1839..1974    +  rep_origin     SV40 ori: SV40 origin of replication
   2020..2616    +  CDS            PuroR (fragment): puromycin N-acetyltransferase; pac from Streptomyces; confers resistance to puromycin
   2665..2782    +  misc_feature   cPPT/CTS: central polypurine tract and central termination sequence of HIV-1
   2847..2913    +  CDS            small t antigen (fragment): SV40 (simian virus 40) small t antigen
   2920..4098    +  promoter       EF-1α promoter: strong constitutive promoter for human elongation factor EF-1α
   4119..4136    +  protein_bind   attB1 (fragment): mutant version of attB; core recombination site for the Gateway® BP reaction BP Clonase™
   4142..5026    +  CDS            HLF: HLF_HUMAN - Experimental evidence at protein level: Swiss-Prot protein existence level 1. From Homo sapiens (Human).
   5028..5052    -  protein_bind   attB2: mutant version of attB; recombination site for the Gateway® BP reaction BP Clonase™
   5060..5101    +  CDS            V5 tag: epitope tag from simian virus 5
   5117..5170    +  promoter       U6 promoter (fragment): RNA polymerase III promoter for human U6 snRNA
   5212..5800    +  misc_feature   WPRE: woodchuck hepatitis virus posttranscriptional regulatory element
   5851..5870    +  misc_feature   cPPT/CTS (fragment): central polypurine tract and central termination sequence of HIV-1
   5872..6105    +  LTR            3' LTR (ΔU3): self-inactivating 3' long terminal repeat (LTR) from HIV-1
   6183..6304    +  polyA_signal   SV40 poly(A) signal: SV40 polyadenylation signal
   6344..6479    +  rep_origin     SV40 ori: SV40 origin of replication
   6500..6518    -  promoter       T7 promoter: promoter for bacteriophage T7 RNA polymerase
   6526..6681    +  CDS            lacZα (fragment): LacZα fragment of β-galactosidase; lacZ fragment
   6686..7114    +  rep_origin     f1 ori (sequence partly withheld): f1 bacteriophage origin of replication; arrow indicates direction of (+) strand synthesis
   7167..7271    +  promoter       AmpR promoter: bla
   7272..8132    +  CDS            AmpR: β-lactamase; bla; confers resistance to ampicillin, carbenicillin, and related antibiotics
   8303..8891    +  rep_origin     ori: high-copy-number ColE1/pMB1/pBR322/pUC origin of replication
   9074..9166    +  CDS            lacI (fragment): lac repressor; lacI; The lac repressor binds to the lac operator to inhibit transcription in E. coli. This inhibition can be relieved by adding lactose or isopropyl-β-D-thiogalactopyranoside (IPTG).
   9179..9200    +  protein_bind   CAP binding site: CAP binding activates transcription in the presence of cAMP. E. coli catabolite activator protein
   9215..9245    +  promoter       lac promoter: promoter for the E. coli lac operon
   9253..9269    +  protein_bind   lac operator: The lac repressor binds to the lac operator to inhibit transcription in E. coli. This inhibition can be relieved by adding lactose or isopropyl-β-D-thiogalactopyranoside (IPTG). lac repressor encoded by lacI
   9314..9332    +  promoter       T3 promoter: promoter for bacteriophage T3 RNA polymerase
