[The description below was written by a language model from this plasmid's Addgene catalogue record and pLannotate feature annotations shown in this document.]
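Description:
TFORF3398 is a third-generation, self-inactivating lentiviral expression plasmid built on the pLX_TRC317 backbone and carrying the human transcription factor HLF as a barcoded open reading frame. It is maintained in E. coli through a high-copy ColE1/pUC-type origin with ampicillin resistance (AmpR under its own bla promoter). The backbone also retains an f1 origin, remnants of the lac/lacZα region, and T7 and T3 promoters. The depositor notes a risk of plasmid recombination, which is common for LTR-containing vectors.

The viral portion begins with an RSV promoter fused to a truncated HIV-1 5' LTR, which drives Tat-independent transcription of the genomic RNA in packaging cells. This is followed by the Ψ packaging signal with a gag fragment, the RRE for Rev-dependent nuclear export, and a cPPT/CTS. The genome ends in a ΔU3 3' LTR, and an SV40 polyadenylation signal lies just downstream of it.

Within the viral genome, an SV40 early promoter/origin segment precedes a puromycin N-acetyltransferase gene for selecting transduced mammalian cells. Downstream, the EF-1α promoter drives the HLF coding sequence. The ORF was introduced by Gateway cloning and is flanked by attB1 and attB2 sites, with a V5 epitope tag fused in frame at the C terminus. A WPRE follows to enhance transcript stability and expression. The catalogue describes a unique 24-bp barcode linked to the ORF, but the feature table does not annotate it, so its exact position is not stated.

The plasmid belongs to a transcription factor ORF library for pooled overexpression screens. In these screens, barcode readout identifies which factor each cell received, as in directed differentiation studies.
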