Addgene plasmid #144874: TFORF3398
Purpose: Lentiviral vector for overexpressing transcription factor ORFs with unique 24-bp barcodes. Barcodes facilitate identification of transcription factors in pooled screens.
Depositing lab: Feng Zhang. Depositing organization: Broad Institute. Publication: A transcription factor atlas of directed differentiation. Joung J, Ma S, Tay T, Geiger-Schuller KR, Kirchgatterer PC, Verdine VK, Guo B, Arias-Garcia MA, Allen WE, Singh A, Kuksenko O, Abudayyeh OO, Gootenberg JS, Fu Z, Macrae RK, Buenrostro JD, Regev A, Zhang F. Cell. 2023 Jan 5;186(1):209-229.e26. doi: 10.1016/j.cell.2022.11.026. PubMed 36608654.
Backbone
  Vector backbone: pLX_TRC317
  Backbone manufacturer: Broad Institute Genetic Perturbation Platform
  Backbone size w/o insert (bp): 8264
  Vector type: Mammalian Expression, Lentiviral
  Selectable markers: Puromycin
Growth in bacteria
  Bacterial resistance: Ampicillin, 100 μg/mL
  Growth temperature: 37°C
  Growth strain: NEB Stable
  Copy number: High Copy
Gene/Insert
  Gene/Insert name: HLF
  Species: H. sapiens (human)
  Insert size (bp): 1091
  Entrez Gene: HLF (a.k.a. MGC33822)
  Promoter: EF1a
  Tag / fusion protein: V5 (C terminal on insert)
  Cloning method: Gateway Cloning
  Sequencing primers: 5′ GGGTGGAGACTGAAGTTAGGCCAG; 3′ CACATAGCGTAAAAGGAGCAACATAG
Resource information
  A portion of this plasmid was derived from a plasmid made by: Broad Institute Genetic Perturbation Platform
Terms and licenses: Academic/Nonprofit Terms; Industry Terms: Not Available to Industry
Depositor comments: NM_002126.4 Please test multiple small colonies in case of plasmid recombination. To make this collection available in a timely manner, a portion of this collection was not fully sequenced by Addgene. If an Addgene verified full plasmid sequence is not available, please contact us prior to placing an order to request the full sequence.
How to cite: TFORF3398 was a gift from Feng Zhang (Addgene plasmid # 144874 ; http://n2t.net/addgene:144874 ; RRID:Addgene_144874)
