>Addgene plasmid #144874 | TFORF3398 | depositor partial sequence | sequence record 286737 | Insert
ATCGATTGATCAACAAGTTTGTACAAAAAAGTTGGCATGGAGAAAATGTCCCGACCGCTCCCCCTGAATC
CCACCTTTATCCCGCCTCCCTACGGCGTGCTCAGGTCCCTGCTGGAGAACCCGCTGAAGCTCCCCCTTCA
CCACGAAGACGCATTTAGTAAAGATAAAGACAAGGAAAAGAAGCTGGATGATGAGAGTAACAGCCCGACG
GTCCCCCAGTCGGCATTCCTGGGGCCTACCTTATGGGACAAAACCCTTCCCTATGACGGAGATACTTTCC
AGTTGGAATACATGGACCTGGAGGAGTTTTTGTCAGAAAATGGCATTCCCCCCAGCCCATCTCAGCATGA
CCACAGCCCTCACCCTCCTGGGCTGCAGCCAGCTTCCTCGGCTGCCCCCTCGGTCATGGACCTCAGCAGC
CGGGCCTCTGCACCCCTTCACCCTGGCATCCCATCTCCGAACTGTATGCAGAGCCCCATCAGACCAGGTC
AGCTGTTGCCAGCAAACCGCAATACACCAAGTCCCATTGATCCTGACACCATCCAGGTCCCAGTGGGTTA
TGAGCCAGACCCAGCAGATCTTGCCCTTTCCAGCATCCCTGGCCAGGAAATGTTTGACCCTCGCAAACGC
AAGTTCTCTGAGGAAGAACTGAAGCCACAGCCCATGATCAAGAAAGCTCGCAAAGTCTTCATCCCTGATG
ACCTGAAGGATGACAAGTACTGGGCAAGGCGCAGAAAGAACAACATGGCAGCCAAGCGCTCCCGCGACGC
CCGGAGGCTGAAAGAGAACCAGATCGCCATCCGGGCCTCGTTCCTGGAGAAGGAGAACTCGGCCCTCCGC
CAGGAGGTGGCTGACTTGAGGAAGGAGCTGGGCAAATGCAAGAACATACTTGCCAAGTATGAGGCCAGGC
ACGGGCCCCTGTACCCAACTTTCTTGTACAAAGTGGTTGATATCGGTAAGCCTATCCCTAACCCTCTCCT
CGGTCTCGATTCTACGTAGTAATGAACTAGTCCGTAACTTGAAAGTATTTCGATTTCTTGGCTTTATATA
TCTTGTGGAAAGGACGATCCCAAGGAGTGGAAGACATATGG
