>Addgene plasmid #144874 | TFORF3398 | depositor partial sequence | sequence record 286738 | Barcode
TCCCAAGGAGTGGAAGACATATGG
